Addgene plasmid #68426: pU6_(GLuc)_INT[3xMS2_SL]
Purpose: Transient expression in mammalian cells of an "INT" construct_bearing three MS2 Stem-loops, targeting the GLuc reporter. U6 promoter
Depositing lab: John Rinn. Depositing organization: Harvard University. Publication: Multiplexable, locus-specific targeting of long RNAs with CRISPR-Display. Shechner DM, Hacisuleyman E, Younger ST, Rinn JL. Nat Methods. 2015 Jul;12(7):664-70. doi: 10.1038/nmeth.3433. Epub 2015 Jun 1. PubMed 26030444.
Backbone
  Vector backbone: pNEB193
  Backbone manufacturer: NEB
  Vector type: Mammalian Expression, CRISPR, Synthetic Biology
Growth in bacteria
  Bacterial resistance: Ampicillin, 100 μg/mL
  Growth temperature: 37°C
  Growth strain: DH5alpha
  Copy number: High Copy
Gene/Insert
  Gene/Insert name: INT construct_bearing three MS2 Stem-loops
  gRNA/shRNA sequence: gRNA: GATCTAGATACGACTCACTAT
  Species: Synthetic
  Promoter: human U6
  Cloning method: Restriction Enzyme; 5′ cloning site Unknown (unknown if destroyed); 3′ cloning site Unknown (unknown if destroyed)
  Sequencing primers: 5′ LKO.1 5; 3′ M13R
Terms and licenses: Academic/Nonprofit Terms; Industry Terms: Not Available to Industry
Depositor comments: sgRNA targets the (ATCTAGATACGACTCACTAT) sequence in the Gluc reporter. Contains an internal "accessory domain," comprising a casette of MS2 stem-loops
How to cite: pU6_(GLuc)_INT[3xMS2_SL] was a gift from John Rinn (Addgene plasmid # 68426 ; http://n2t.net/addgene:68426 ; RRID:Addgene_68426)
