[The description below was written by a language model from this plasmid's Addgene catalogue record, the feature table of its GenBank file and pLannotate feature annotations shown in this document.]
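Description:
pU6_(GLuc)_INT[3xMS2_SL] is a small (about 3.1 kb) mammalian expression plasmid built on the pNEB193 backbone, a pUC-type cloning vector. It is used for transient delivery of a modified CRISPR guide RNA. In E. coli it replicates from a high-copy ColE1/pUC origin and is selected with ampicillin through the β-lactamase gene and its native promoter. Remnants of the pUC cloning region surround the insert, including a lacZα fragment, the lac promoter and operator, a CAP binding site and part of the multiple cloning site. The short rop, bom and lacI fragments are backbone leftovers. The plasmid carries no mammalian selection marker or mammalian origin, consistent with transient use.

The payload is a synthetic guide RNA cassette driven by the human U6 promoter, an RNA polymerase III promoter suited to short, uncapped, non-polyadenylated transcripts. The guide targets a site in a Gaussia luciferase (GLuc) reporter construct. In this "INT" design, an accessory domain made of three MS2 stem-loops is placed inside the sgRNA scaffold rather than at either end. The annotation fits this layout: only a fragment of the S. pyogenes tracrRNA scaffold is recognised, and an unannotated gap lies between the U6 promoter and that fragment, where the spacer and the MS2 cassette presumably sit. MS2 stem-loops are bound by the MS2 bacteriophage coat protein, so they can recruit coat-protein fusions to the guide RNA.

The plasmid comes from the CRISPR-Display work on targeting RNA cargo to specific loci. The record does not describe the Cas9 or MS2-binding partner constructs, which must be supplied separately. The accompanying GenBank record covers only 957 bp of the plasmid and annotates only sequencing primer sites.
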