Features (pLannotate 1.2.2; 13 found; start..end, strand, type, name):
      1..861     -  CDS            AmpR: β-lactamase; bla; confers resistance to ampicillin, carbenicillin, and related antibiotics
    862..966     -  promoter       AmpR promoter: bla
   1061..1096    +  CDS            rop (fragment): Rop protein, which maintains plasmids at low copy number; rop
   1198..1297    +  misc_feature   bom (fragment): basis of mobility region from pBR322
   1303..1457    -  CDS            lacZα (fragment): LacZα fragment of β-galactosidase; lacZ fragment
   1458..1689    +  promoter       U6 promoter: RNA polymerase III promoter for human U6 snRNA
   1819..1883    +  misc_RNA       tracrRNA (fragment): trans-activating CRISPR RNA for the Streptococcus pyogenes CRISPR/Cas9 system
   1920..1939    +  misc_feature   MCS (fragment): pUC18/19 multiple cloning site
   1976..1992    -  protein_bind   lac operator: The lac repressor binds to the lac operator to inhibit transcription in E. coli. This inhibition can be relieved by adding lactose or isopropyl-β-D-thiogalactopyranoside (IPTG). lac repressor encoded by lacI
   2000..2030    -  promoter       lac promoter: promoter for the E. coli lac operon
   2045..2066    -  protein_bind   CAP binding site: CAP binding activates transcription in the presence of cAMP. E. coli catabolite activator protein
   2079..2171    -  CDS            lacI (fragment): lac repressor; lacI; The lac repressor binds to the lac operator to inhibit transcription in E. coli. This inhibition can be relieved by adding lactose or isopropyl-β-D-thiogalactopyranoside (IPTG).
   2354..2942    -  rep_origin     ori: high-copy-number ColE1/pMB1/pBR322/pUC origin of replication
>Addgene plasmid #68426 | pU6_(GLuc)_INT[3xMS2_SL] | depositor full sequence | sequence record 125556 | Full Sequence
TTACCAATGCTTAATCAGTGAGGCACCTATCTCAGCGATCTGTCTATTTCGTTCATCCATAGTTGCCTGA
CTCCCCGTCGTGTAGATAACTACGATACGGGAGGGCTTACCATCTGGCCCCAGTGCTGCAATGATACCGC
GAGACCCACGCTCACCGGCTCCAGATTTATCAGCAATAAACCAGCCAGCCGGAAGGGCCGAGCGCAGAAG
TGGTCCTGCAACTTTATCCGCCTCCATCCAGTCTATTAATTGTTGCCGGGAAGCTAGAGTAAGTAGTTCG
CCAGTTAATAGTTTGCGCAACGTTGTTGCCATTGCTACAGGCATCGTGGTGTCACGCTCGTCGTTTGGTA
TGGCTTCATTCAGCTCCGGTTCCCAACGATCAAGGCGAGTTACATGATCCCCCATGTTGTGCAAAAAAGC
GGTTAGCTCCTTCGGTCCTCCGATCGTTGTCAGAAGTAAGTTGGCCGCAGTGTTATCACTCATGGTTATG
GCAGCACTGCATAATTCTCTTACTGTCATGCCATCCGTAAGATGCTTTTCTGTGACTGGTGAGTACTCAA
CCAAGTCATTCTGAGAATAGTGTATGCGGCGACCGAGTTGCTCTTGCCCGGCGTCAATACGGGATAATAC
CGCGCCACATAGCAGAACTTTAAAAGTGCTCATCATTGGAAAACGTTCTTCGGGGCGAAAACTCTCAAGG
ATCTTACCGCTGTTGAGATCCAGTTCGATGTAACCCACTCGTGCACCCAACTGATCTTCAGCATCTTTTA
CTTTCACCAGCGTTTCTGGGTGAGCAAAAACAGGAAGGCAAAATGCCGCAAAAAAGGGAATAAGGGCGAC
ACGGAAATGTTGAATACTCATACTCTTCCTTTTTCAATATTATTGAAGCATTTATCAGGGTTATTGTCTC
ATGAGCGGATACATATTTGAATGTATTTAGAAAAATAAACAAATAGGGGTTCCGCGCACATTTCCCCGAA
AAGTGCCACCTGACGTCTAAGAAACCATTATTATCATGACATTAACCTATAAAAATAGGCGTATCACGAG
GCCCTTTCGTCTCGCGCGTTTCGGTGATGACGGTGAAAACCTCTGACACATGCAGCTCCCGGAGACGGTC
ACAGCTTGTCTGTAAGCGGATGCCGGGAGCAGACAAGCCCGTCAGGGCGCGTCAGCGGGTGTTGGCGGGT
GTCGGGGCTGGCTTAACTATGCGGCATCAGAGCAGATTGTACTGAGAGTGCACCATATGCGGTGTGAAAT
ACCGCACAGATGCGTAAGGAGAAAATACCGCATCAGGCGCCATTCGCCATTCAGGCTGCGCAACTGTTGG
GAAGGGCGATCGGTGCGGGCCTCTTCGCTATTACGCCAGCTGGCGAAAGGGGGATGTGCTGCAAGGCGAT
TAAGTTGGGTAACGCCAGGGTTTTCCCAGTCACGACGTTGTAAAACGACGGCCAGTGTTTCCCATGATTC
CTTCATATTTGCATATACGATACAAGGCTGTTAGAGAGATAATTGGAATTAATTTGACTGTAAACACAAA
GATATTAGTACAAAATACGTGACGTAGAAAGTAATAATTTCTTGGGTAGTTTGCAGTTTTAAAATTATGT
TTTAAAATGGACTATCATATGCTTACCGTAACTTGAAAGTATTTCGATTTCTTGGCTTTATATATCTTGT
GGAAAGGACGAAACACCGATCTAGATACGACTCACTATGTTTAAGAGCTATGCTGCGAATACGAGCGTAC
ACCATCAGGGTACGTCTCAGACACCATCAGGGTCTGTCTGGTACAGCATCAGCGTACCCTCGTATTCGCA
GCATAGCAAGTTTAAATAAGGCTAGTCCGTTATCAACTTGAAAAAGTGGCACCGAGTCGGTGCTTTTTTT
CTTAATTAAGTCTAGAGTCGACTGTTTAAACCTGCAGGCATGCAAGCTTGGCGTAATCATGGTCATAGCT
GTTTCCTGTGTGAAATTGTTATCCGCTCACAATTCCACACAACATACGAGCCGGAAGCATAAAGTGTAAA
GCCTGGGGTGCCTAATGAGTGAGCTAACTCACATTAATTGCGTTGCGCTCACTGCCCGCTTTCCAGTCGG
GAAACCTGTCGTGCCAGCTGCATTAATGAATCGGCCAACGCGCGGGGAGAGGCGGTTTGCGTATTGGGCG
CTCTTCCGCTTCCTCGCTCACTGACTCGCTGCGCTCGGTCGTTCGGCTGCGGCGAGCGGTATCAGCTCAC
TCAAAGGCGGTAATACGGTTATCCACAGAATCAGGGGATAACGCAGGAAAGAACATGTGAGCAAAAGGCC
AGCAAAAGGCCAGGAACCGTAAAAAGGCCGCGTTGCTGGCGTTTTTCCATAGGCTCCGCCCCCCTGACGA
GCATCACAAAAATCGACGCTCAAGTCAGAGGTGGCGAAACCCGACAGGACTATAAAGATACCAGGCGTTT
CCCCCTGGAAGCTCCCTCGTGCGCTCTCCTGTTCCGACCCTGCCGCTTACCGGATACCTGTCCGCCTTTC
TCCCTTCGGGAAGCGTGGCGCTTTCTCATAGCTCACGCTGTAGGTATCTCAGTTCGGTGTAGGTCGTTCG
CTCCAAGCTGGGCTGTGTGCACGAACCCCCCGTTCAGCCCGACCGCTGCGCCTTATCCGGTAACTATCGT
CTTGAGTCCAACCCGGTAAGACACGACTTATCGCCACTGGCAGCAGCCACTGGTAACAGGATTAGCAGAG
CGAGGTATGTAGGCGGTGCTACAGAGTTCTTGAAGTGGTGGCCTAACTACGGCTACACTAGAAGAACAGT
ATTTGGTATCTGCGCTCTGCTGAAGCCAGTTACCTTCGGAAAAAGAGTTGGTAGCTCTTGATCCGGCAAA
CAAACCACCGCTGGTAGCGGTGGTTTTTTTGTTTGCAAGCAGCAGATTACGCGCAGAAAAAAAGGATCTC
AAGAAGATCCTTTGATCTTTTCTACGGGGTCTGACGCTCAGTGGAACGAAAACTCACGTTAAGGGATTTT
GGTCATGAGATTATCAAAAAGGATCTTCACCTAGATCCTTTTAAATTAAAAATGAAGTTTTAAATCAATC
TAAAGTATATATGAGTAAACTTGGTCTGACAG
