LOCUS       Exported 957 bp ds-DNA linear SYN 12-JUN-2021
DEFINITION  Transient expression in mammalian cells of an ""INT""
            construct_bearing three MS2 Stem-loops, targeting the GLuc reporter.
            U6 promoter.
ACCESSION   .
VERSION     .
KEYWORDS    pU6_(GLuc)_INT[3xMS2_SL]
SOURCE      synthetic DNA construct
  ORGANISM  synthetic DNA construct
REFERENCE   1 (bases 1 to 957)
  AUTHORS   Shechner DM, Hacisuleyman E, Younger ST, Rinn JL
  TITLE     Multiplexable, locus-specific targeting of long RNAs with
            CRISPR-Display.
  JOURNAL   Nat Methods. 2015 Jul;12(7):664-70. doi: 10.1038/nmeth.3433. Epub
            2015 Jun 1.
  PUBMED    26030444
REFERENCE   2 (bases 1 to 957)
  AUTHORS   .
  TITLE     Direct Submission
  JOURNAL   Exported Jun 12, 2021 from SnapGene Server 1.1.58
            http://www.snapgene.com
FEATURES             Location/Qualifiers
     source          1..957
                     /organism="synthetic DNA construct"
                     /mol_type="other DNA"
     primer_bind     complement(284..303)
                     /label=LKO.1 5'
                     /note="Human U6 promoter, forward primer"
     primer_bind     complement(467..484)
                     /label=M13 Forward
                     /note="In lacZ gene. Also called M13-F20 or M13 (-21)
                     Forward"
     primer_bind     complement(467..483)
                     /label=M13 fwd
                     /note="common sequencing primer, one of multiple similar
                     variants"
     primer_bind     complement(476..498)
                     /label=M13/pUC Forward
                     /note="In lacZ gene"
     primer_bind     complement(692..711)
                     /label=pRS-marker
                     /note="pRS vectors, use to sequence yeast selectable
                     marker"
     primer_bind     811..833
                     /label=pGEX 3'
                     /note="pGEX vectors, reverse primer"
     primer_bind     complement(871..889)
                     /label=pBRforEco
                     /note="pBR322 vectors, upsteam of EcoRI site, forward
                     primer"
ORIGIN
        1 ggtttaaaca gtcgactcta gacttaatta agaaaaaaag caccgactcg gtgccacttt
       61 ttcaagttga taacggacta gccttattta aacttgctat gctgcgaata cgagggtacg
      121 ctgatgctgt accagacaga ccctgatggt gtctgagacg taccctgatg gtgtacgctc
      181 gtattcgcag catagctctt aaacatagtg agtcgtatct agatcggtgt ttcgtccttt
      241 ccacaagata tataaagcca agaaatcgaa atactttcaa gttacggtaa gcatatgata
      301 gtccatttta aaacataatt ttaaaactgc aaactaccca agaaattatt actttctacg
      361 tcacgtattt tgtactaata tctttgtgtt tacagtcaaa ttaattccaa ttatctctct
      421 aacagccttg tatcgtatat gcaaatatga aggaatcatg ggaaacactg gccgtcgttt
      481 tacaacgtcg tgactgggaa aaccctggcg ttacccaact taatcgcctt gcagcacatc
      541 cccctttcgc cagctggcgt aatagcgaag aggcccgcac cgatcgccct tcccaacagt
      601 tgcgcagcct gaatggcgaa tggcgcctga tgcggtattt tctccttacg catctgtgcg
      661 gtatttcaca ccgcatatgg tgcactctca gtacaatctg ctctgatgcc gcatagttaa
      721 gccagccccg acacccgcca acacccgctg acgcgccctg acgggcttgt ctgctcccgg
      781 catccgctta cagacaagct gtgaccgtct ccgggagctg catgtgtcag aggttttcac
      841 cgtcatcacc gaaacgcgcg agacgaaagg gcctcgtgat acgcctattt ttataggtta
      901 atgtcatgat aataatggtt tcttagacgt caggtggcac ttttcgggga aatgtgc
//
