>Addgene plasmid #68426 | pU6_(GLuc)_INT[3xMS2_SL] | addgene partial sequence | sequence record 124632 | LKO1_5 5'-GACTATCATATGCTTACCGT-3'
GGCTTTATATATCTTGTGGAAAGGACGAAACACCGATCTAGATACGACTCACTATGTTTAAGAGCTATGC
TGCGAATACGAGCGTACACCATCAGGGTACGTCTCAGACACCATCAGGGTCTGTCTGGTACAGCATCAGC
GTACCCTCGTATTCGCAGCATAGCAAGTTTAAATAAGGCTAGTCCGTTATCAACTTGAAAAAGTGGCACC
GAGTCGGTGCTTTTTTTCTTAATTAAGTCTAGAGTCGACTGTTTAAACCTGCAGGCATGCAAGCTTGGCG
TAATCATGGTCATAGCTGTTTCCTGTGTGAAATTGTTATCCGCTCACAATTCCACACAACATACGAGCCG
GAAGCATAAAGTGTAAAGCCTGGGGTGCCTAATGAGTGAGCTAACTCACATTAATTGCGTTGCGCTCACT
GCCCGCTTTCCAGTCGGGAAACCTGTCGTGCCAGCTGCATTAATGAATCGGCCAACGCGCGGGGAGAGGC
GGTTTGCGTATTGGGCGCTCTTCCGCTTCCTCGCTCACTGACTCGCTGCGCTCGGTCGTTCGGCTGCGGC
GAGCGGTATCAGCTCACTCAAAGGCGGTAATACGGTTATCCACAGAATCAGGGGATAACGCAGGAAAGAA
CATGTGAGCAAAAGGCCAGCAAAAGGCCAGGAACCGTAAAAAGGCCGCGTTGCTGGCGTTTTTCCATAGG
CTCCGCCCCCCTGACGAGCATCACAAAAATCGACGCTCAAGTCAGAGGTGGCGAAACCCGACAGGACTAT
AAAGATACCAGGCGTTTCCCCCTGGAAGCTCCCTCGTGCGCTCTCCTGTTCCGACCCTGCCGCTTACCGG
ATACCTGTCCGCCTTTCTCCCTTCGGGAAGCGTGGCGCTTTCTCATAGCTCACGCTGTAGGTATCTCAGT
TCGGTGTAGGTCGTTCGCTCCAAGCTGGGCTGTGTGCACGAACCCCCCGTTCAGCCCGACCGCTGCGCCT
TATCCGGTAACTATCGTCTTGAGTCCAACCCGGTAAGACACGACTTATCGCCACTGGCAGCAGCCACTGG
TAACAGGATTAGCAGAGCGAGGTATGTAGGCGGTGCTACA
